>Addgene plasmid #63251 | pFusX1-33 | depositor partial sequence | sequence record 105020 | pFusX1_GAA
AGTCTTAAGCGTCTCCCCCTGAACCTGACCCCGGACCAAGTGGTGGCTATCGCCAGCAACAATGGCGGCA
AGCAAGCGCTCGAAACGGTGCAGCGGCTGTTGCCGGTGCTGTGCCAGGACCATGGCCTGACCCCGGACCA
AGTGGTGGCTATCGCCAGCAACATTGGCGGCAAGCAAGCGCTCGAAACGGTGCAGCGGCTGTTGCCGGTG
CTGTGCCAGGACCATGGCCTGACCCCGGACCAAGTGGTGGCTATCGCCAGCAACATTGGCGGCAAGCAAG
CGCTCGAAACGGTGCAGCGGCTGTTGCCGGTGCTGTGCCAGGACCATGGCCTGACGAGACGTC
