>Addgene plasmid #63251 | pFusX1-33 | depositor partial sequence | sequence record 105021 | FusX1
CGTCTCCCCCTGACCCCGGACCAAGTGGTGGCTATCGAGACCGGCGCCGCTACGGGCGCGTCCCATTCGC
CATTCAGGCTGCGCAACTGTTGGGAAGGGCGATCGGTGCGGGCTCTTCGCTATTACGCCAGCTGGCGAAA
GGGGGATGTGCTGCAAGGCGATTAAGTTGGGAACGCCAGGGTTTTCCCAGTCACGACGTTGTAAAACGAC
GGCCAGTGAGCGCGCGTAATCGACTCACTATAGGGCGAATTGGGTACCGGGCCCCCCCTCGAGGTCCTCC
AGCTTTTGTTCCCTTTAGTGAGGGTTAATTGCGCGCTTGGCGTAATCATGGTCATAGCTGTTTCCTGTGT
GAAATTGTTATCCGCTCACAATTCCACACAACATACGAGCCGGAAGCATAAAGTGTAAAGCCTGGGGTGC
CTAATGAGTGAGCTAACTCACATTAATTGCGTTGCGCTCACTGCCCGCTTTCCACCGGTGGTCTCTGGCG
GCAAGCAAGCGCTCGAAACGGTGCAGCGGCTGTTGCCGGTGCTGTGCCAGGACCATGGCCTGACGAGACG
TCTAGACCAGCCAGGACAGAAATGCCTCGACTTCGCTGCTACCCAAGGTTGCCGGGTGACGCACACCGTG
GAAACGGATGAAGGCACGAACCCAGTGGACATAAGCCTGTTCGGTTCGTAAGCTGTAATGCAAGTAGCGT
ATGCGCTCACGCAACTGGTCCAGAACCTTGACCGAACGCAGCGGTGGTAACGGCGCAGTGGCGGTTTTCA
TGGCTTGTTATGACTGTTTTTTTGGGGTACAGTCTATGCCTCGGGCATCCAAGCAGCAAGCGCGTTACGC
CGTGGGTCGATGTTTGATGTTATGGAGCAGCAACGATGTTACGCAGCAGGGCAGTCGCCCTAAAACAAAG
TTAAACATTATGAGGGAAGCGGTGATCGCCGAAGTATCGACTCAACTATCAGAGGTAGTTGGCGTCATCG
AGCGCCATCTCGAACCGACGTTGCTGGCCGTACATTTGTACGGCTCCGCAGTGGATGGCGGCCTGAAGCC
ACACAGTGATATTGATTTGCTGGTTACGGTGACCGTAAGGCTTGATGAAACAACGCGGCGAGCTTTGATC
AACGACCTTTTGGAAACTTCGGCTTCCCCTGGAGAGAGCGAGATTCTCCGCGCTGTAGAAGTCACCATTG
TTGTGCACGACGACATCATTCCGTGGCGTTATCCAGCTAAGCGCGAACTGCAATTTGGAGAATGGCAGCG
CAATGACATTCTTGCAGGTATCTTCGAGCCAGCCACGATCGACATTGATCTGGCTATCTTGCTGACAAAA
GCAAGAGAACATAGCGTTGCCTTGGTAGGTCCAGCGGCGGAGGAACTCTTTGATCCGGTTCCTGAACAGG
ATCTATTTGAGGCGCTAAATGAAACCTTAACGCTATGGAACTCGCCGCCCGACTGGGCTGGCGATGAGCG
AAATGTAGTGCTTACGTTGTCCCGCATTTGGTACAGCGCAGTAACCGGCAAAATCGCGCCGAAGGATGTC
GCTGCCGACTGGGCAATGGAGCGCCTGCCGGCCCAGTATCAGCCCGTCATACTTGAAGCTAGACAGGCTT
ATCTTGGACAAGAAGAAGATCGCTTGGCCTCGCGCGCAGATCAGTTGGAAGAATTTGTCCACTACGTGAA
AGGCGAGATCACCAAGGTAGTCGGCAAATAACCCTCGAGCCACCCATGACCAAAATCCCTTAACGTGAGT
TACGCGTCGTTCCACTGAGCGTCAGACCCCGTAGAAAAGATCAAAGGATCTTCTTGAGATCCTTTTTTTC
TGCGCGTAATCTGCTGCTTGCAAACAAAAAAACCACCGCTACCAGCGGTGGTTTGTTTGCCGGATCAAGA
GCTACCAACTCTTTTTCCGAAGGTAACTGGCTTCAGCAGAGCGCAGATACCAAATACTGTCCTTCTAGTG
TAGCCGTAGTTAGGCCACCACTTCAAGAACTCTGTAGCACCGCCTACATACCTCGCTCTGCTAATCCTGT
TACCAGTGGCTGCTGCCAGTGGCGATAAGTCGTGTCTTACCGGGTTGGACTCAAGACGATAGTTACCGGA
TAAGGCGCAGCGGTCGGGCTGAACGGGGGGTTCGTGCACACAGCCCAGCTTGGAGCGAACGACCTACACC
GAACTGAGATACCTACAGCGTGAGCATTGAGAAAGCGCCACGCTTCCCGAAGGGAGAAAGGCGGACAGGT
ATCCGGTAAGCGGCAGGGTCGGAACAGGAGAGCGCACGAGGGAGCTTCCAGGGGGAAACGCCTGGTATCT
TTATAGTCCTGTCGGGTTTCGCCACCTCTGACTTGAGCGTCGATTTTTGTGATGCTCGTCAGGGGGGCGG
AGCCTATGGAAAAACGCCAGCAACGCGGCCTTTTTACGGTTCCTGGCCTTTTGCTGGCCTTTTGCTCACA
TGTTCTTTCCTGCGTTATCCCCTGATTCTGTGGATAACCGTATTACCGCCTTTGAGTGAGCTGATACCGC
TCGCCGCAGCCGAACGACCGAGCGCAGCGAGTCAGTGAGCGAGGAAGCGGAAGAGCGCCCAATACGCAAA
CCGCCTCTCCCCGCGCGTTGGCCGATTCATTAATGCAGCTGGCACGACAGGTTTCCCGACTGGAAAGCGG
GCAGTGAGCGCAACGCAATTAATACGCGTACCGCTAGCCAGGAAGAGTTTGTAGAAACGCAAAAAGGCCA
TCCGTCAGGATGGCCTTCTGCTTAGTTTGATGCCTGGCAGTTTATGGCGGGCGTCCTGCCCGCCACCCTC
CGGGCCGTTGCTTCACAACGTTCAAATCCGCTCCCGGCGGATTTGTCCTACTCAGGAGAGCGTTCACCGA
CAAACAACAGATAAAACGAAAGGCCCAGTCTTCCGACTGAGCCTTTCGTTTTATTTGATGCCTGGCAGTT
CCCTACTCTCGCGTTAACGCTAGCATGGATGTTTTCCCAGTCACGACGTTGTAAAACGACGGCCAGTCTT
AAG
