>Addgene plasmid #63251 | pFusX1-33 | addgene partial sequence | sequence record 111093 | pCR8_R1 5'-cgaaccgaacaggcttatgt-3'
CGTCACCCGGCAACCTTGGGTAGCAGCGAAGTTCGAGGCATTTCTGTCCTGGCTGGTCTAGACGTCTCGT
CAGGCCATGGTCCTGGCACAGCACCGGCAACAGCCGCTGCACCGTTTCGAGCGCTTGCTTGCCGCCAATG
TTGCTGGCGATAGCCACCACTTGGTCCGGGGTCAGGCCATGGTCCTGGCACAGCACCGGCAACAGCCGCT
GCACCGTTTCGAGCGCTTGCTTGCCGCCAATGTTGCTGGCGATAGCCACCACTTGGTCCGGGGTCAGGCC
ATGGTCCTGGCACAGCACCGGCAACAGCCGCTGCACCGTTTCGAGCGCTTGCTTGCCGCCATTGTTGCTG
GCGATAGCCACCACTTGGTCCGGGGTCAGGTTCAGGGGGAGACGCTTAAGACTGGCCGTCGTTTTACAAC
GTCGTGACTGGGAAAACATCCATGCTAGCGTTAACGCGAGAGTAGGGAACTGCCAGGCATCAAATAAAAC
GAAAGGCTCAGTCGGAAGACTGGGCCTTTCGTTTTATCTGTTGTTTGTCGGTGAACGCTCTCCTGAGTAG
GACAAATCCGCCGGGAGCGGATTTGAACGTTGTGAAGCAACGGCCGGAAGGGGTG
