[The description below was written by a language model from this plasmid's Addgene catalogue record.]
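Description:
pFusX1-33 is a bacterial library plasmid from the FusX system, a one-step TALE assembly platform for building TALENs and related designer DNA-binding proteins. It is built on the FusX1 backbone (about 3 kb without insert), is maintained as a high-copy plasmid in E. coli, and is selected with spectinomycin. The record does not include a feature table, so the origin of replication and any other backbone elements are not specified. The listed sequencing primers carry pCR8-type names, hinting at a pCR8-like backbone context, though this is not explicitly stated.

The insert is a synthetic, pre-assembled trimer of TALE repeats carrying the repeat-variable diresidues NN, NI and NI, alternatively named X1_GAA. Under the standard TALE code, NN preferentially recognises guanine and NI recognises adenine, so this module specifies the triplet GAA. As an "X1" member of the library, it supplies RVD positions 1 to 3 of a TALE repeat array. The trimer was cloned into the backbone through BsaI sites that were destroyed in the process, consistent with Golden Gate-style construction using type IIS enzymes.

In use, this plasmid serves as one building block. A user selects the position 1-3 module that matches the first three bases of the intended target, and combines it with modules for later positions and a receiver vector to generate a full-length TALE array for genome editing. The plasmid contains no promoter or expression cassette described in the record and is an assembly intermediate rather than an expression construct.
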