Addgene plasmid #63251: pFusX1-33
Purpose: Encodes RVD positions 1-3 in TALEN assembly
Depositing lab: Stephen Ekker. Depositing organization: Mayo Foundation for Medical Education and Research. Publication: FusX: A rapid one-step TALE assembly system for genome science. Ma AC, McNulty MS, Tanya PL, Jarryd CM, Martinez-Galvez G, Argue DP, Lee HB, Urban MD, Bullard CE, Blackburn PR, Man TK, Clark KJ, Ekker SC. Hum Gene Ther. 2016 Jun;27(6):451-63. doi: 10.1089/hum.2015.172 PubMed 26854857.
Backbone
  Vector backbone: FusX1
  Backbone size w/o insert (bp): 3013
  Vector type: TALEN
Growth in bacteria
  Bacterial resistance: Spectinomycin, 50 μg/mL
  Growth temperature: 37°C
  Growth strain: DH5alpha
  Copy number: High Copy
Gene/Insert
  Gene/Insert name: NN NI NI (alt name: X1_GAA)
  Species: Synthetic
  Mutation: none
  Cloning method: Restriction Enzyme; 5′ cloning site BsaI (destroyed during cloning); 3′ cloning site BsaI (destroyed during cloning)
  Sequencing primers: 5′ pCR8_F1; 3′ pCR8_R1
Terms and licenses: Academic/Nonprofit Terms; Industry Terms: Not Available to Industry
How to cite: pFusX1-33 was a gift from Stephen Ekker (Addgene plasmid # 63251 ; http://n2t.net/addgene:63251 ; RRID:Addgene_63251)
